Addgene plasmid #233311: DEXsynth:eGFP-ccdb + mcherry
Purpose: GATEWAY compatible vector with a dexamethasone (DEX)-inducible promoter driving in frame epitope fusion of eGFP paired with ccdb selection toxin and mCherry marker
Depositing lab: Thomas Baum. Depositing organization: Iowa State University.
Backbone
  Vector backbone: pICH75322
  Vector type: Gateway destination
Growth in bacteria
  Bacterial resistance: Chloramphenicol and Tetracycline, 25 & 10 μg/mL
  Growth temperature: 37°C
  Growth strain: ccdB Survival
  Copy number: High Copy
Gene/Insert
  Gene/Insert name: DEXsynth:eGFP-ccdb + mcherry
  Species: Other
  Tag / fusion protein: eGFP (N terminal on insert)
  Cloning method: Gateway Cloning
Terms and licenses: Academic/Nonprofit Terms; Industry Terms: Not Available to Industry
Depositor comments: This plasmid contains the Gateway technology from Invitrogen; Invitrogen requires purchasing of Gateway Clonase for carrying out the Gateway recombinational cloning reaction http://www.invitrogen.comPlease note that the full plasmid sequence is provided as a reference only, and may not match the exact sequence of the plasmid.
How to cite: DEXsynth:eGFP-ccdb + mcherry was a gift from Thomas Baum (Addgene plasmid # 233311 ; http://n2t.net/addgene:233311 ; RRID:Addgene_233311)
