[The description below was written by a language model from this plasmid's Addgene catalogue record and pLannotate feature annotations shown in this document.]
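Description:
DEXsynth:eGFP-ccdb + mcherry is a Gateway destination vector built on the pICH75322 backbone. Its feature table shows a binary T-DNA plasmid layout for Agrobacterium-mediated plant transformation. Outside the nopaline-type left and right border repeats, the backbone carries a high-copy ColE1/pUC-type origin for E. coli, the pVS1 origin with its RepA and StaA genes for replication and stability in Agrobacterium, and a tetracycline efflux gene under the tet promoter. A short kanamycin-resistance remnant and an incP oriV fragment are also annotated. The plasmid is selected on tetracycline plus chloramphenicol, the latter encoded inside the Gateway cassette. Because it contains ccdB, it must be propagated in a ccdB-tolerant strain.

The T-DNA holds three units. The first encodes a chimeric GVG-type transcription factor made of the GAL4 DNA-binding domain, the VP16 activation domain and a fragment of the rat glucocorticoid receptor, followed by pea rbcS-E9 terminator sequence. No promoter for this unit was annotated. Dexamethasone binding to the receptor portion activates the factor, which then acts on the second unit: six GAL4 UAS repeats upstream of a minimal CaMV 35S promoter. This inducible promoter drives EGFP, followed directly by an attR1–CmR–ccdB–attR2 cassette and an E9 terminator. An LR reaction replaces the cassette with a gene of interest, giving an N-terminal eGFP fusion expressed on DEX treatment, while ccdB counter-selects unrecombined plasmid. The third unit is mCherry with a NOS terminator, preceded by cassava vein mosaic virus sequence that probably corresponds to the CsVMV promoter. It serves as a visual marker of transformed tissue. No plant antibiotic or herbicide selection marker is annotated. The depositor notes the full sequence is a reference only and may not match the plasmid exactly.
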