Features (pLannotate 1.2.2; 36 found; start..end, strand, type, name):
    879..1508    -  CDS            pVS1 StaA: stability protein from the Pseudomonas plasmid pVS1 (Heeb et al., 2000)
   1772..1796    +  misc_feature   LB T-DNA repeat: left border repeat from nopaline C58 T-DNA
   2820..3037    +  CDS            GAL4 DNA binding domain (fragment): DNA binding domain of the GAL4 transcriptional activator; Saccharomyces cerevisiae GAL4 (truncated)
   3048..3281    +  CDS            VP16 AD: transcriptional activation domain of herpes simplex virus protein VP16 (Triezenberg et al., 1988; Cousens et al., 1989); UL48
   3288..4118    +  CDS            Nr3c1 (fragment): GCR_RAT - Also known as Grl. Experimental evidence at protein level: Swiss-Prot protein existence level 1. [Isoform A]: Has transcriptional activation and repression activity. Mediates glucocorticoid-induced apoptosis. Promotes accurate chromosome segregation during mitosis. May act as a tumor suppressor. May play a negative role in adipogenesis through the regulation of lipolytic and antilipogenic gene expression. From Rattus norvegicus (Rat).
   4148..4444    +  terminator     E9 terminator (fragment): terminator and polyadenylation signal from the pea rbcS-E9 gene
   4573..4631    +  terminator     E9 terminator (fragment): terminator and polyadenylation signal from the pea rbcS-E9 gene
   4706..4724    -  misc_feature   MCS (fragment): pUC18/19 multiple cloning site
   4724..4741    +  protein_bind   UAS (fragment): upstream activating sequence mediating Gal4-dependent induction Gal4
   4742..4759    +  protein_bind   UAS (fragment): upstream activating sequence mediating Gal4-dependent induction Gal4
   4760..4778    +  protein_bind   UAS (fragment): upstream activating sequence mediating Gal4-dependent induction Gal4
   4791..4808    +  protein_bind   UAS (fragment): upstream activating sequence mediating Gal4-dependent induction Gal4
   4809..4826    +  protein_bind   UAS (fragment): upstream activating sequence mediating Gal4-dependent induction Gal4
   4827..4845    +  protein_bind   UAS (fragment): upstream activating sequence mediating Gal4-dependent induction Gal4
   4843..4868    +  misc_feature   MCS (fragment): pUC18/19 multiple cloning site
   4892..4938    +  promoter       minimal CaMV 35S promoter: minimal 35S promoter from cauliflower mosaic virus
   4982..5698    +  CDS            EGFP: EGFP is a basic (constitutively fluorescent) green fluorescent protein published in 1996, derived from Aequorea victoria. It is reported to be a rapidly-maturing weak dimer with moderate acid sensitivity.
   5705..5829    +  protein_bind   attR1: mutant version of attR; recombination site for the Gateway® LR reaction LR Clonase™
   5854..5884    +  promoter       lac UV5 promoter: E. coli lac promoter with an "up" mutation
   5908..5937    +  promoter       cat promoter (fragment): promoter of the E. coli cat gene encoding chloramphenicol acetyltransferase
   5938..6597    +  CDS            CmR: chloramphenicol acetyltransferase; cat; confers resistance to chloramphenicol
   6776..6934    +  CDS            ccdA (fragment): CCDA_ECO57 - Also known as H, letA. Experimental evidence at protein level: Swiss-Prot protein existence level 1. Antitoxin component of a type II toxin-antitoxin (TA) system which inhibits the post-segregational killing (PSK) of plasmid-free cells, also referred to as a plasmid addiction system. Binds to and blocks the activity of CcdB; will also remove bound CcdB protein from the CcdB-GyrA complex by forming a CcdA-CcdB complex, a process termed rejuvenation. Functions as a transcriptional corepressor for the ccdAB operon, repression also requires CcdB (By similarity). From Escherichia coli
   6939..7241    +  CDS            ccdB: CCDB_ECOLI - Also known as G, letB, letD. Experimental evidence at protein level: Swiss-Prot protein existence level 1. Toxic component of a type II toxin-antitoxin (TA) system, functioning in plasmid maintainence. Responsible for the post- segregational killing (PSK) of plasmid-free cells, also referred to as a plasmid addiction system. Half-life of over 2 hours. Cell killing by CcdB is accompanied by filamentation, defects in chromosome and plasmid segregation, defects in cell division, formation of anucleate cells, decreased DNA synthesis and plasmid loss. Interferes with the activity of DN
   7285..7409    -  protein_bind   attR2: mutant version of attR; recombination site for the Gateway® LR reaction LR Clonase™
   7420..7674    +  terminator     E9 terminator (fragment): terminator and polyadenylation signal from the pea rbcS-E9 gene
   7669..7968    +  CDS            IBMP_CSVMV (fragment): Protein inferred from homology: Swiss-Prot protein existence level 3. Enhances the translation of downstream ORFs on polycistronic mRNAs derived from cassava vein mosaic virus. From Cassava vein mosaic virus (CsVMV).
   8212..8919    +  CDS            mCherry: mCherry is a basic (constitutively fluorescent) red fluorescent protein published in 2004, derived from Discosoma sp.. It is reported to be a very rapidly-maturing monomer with low acid sensitivity.
   8931..9183    +  terminator     NOS terminator: nopaline synthase terminator and poly(A) signal
   9238..9262    +  misc_feature   RB T-DNA repeat: right border repeat from nopaline C58 T-DNA
   9385..9973    -  rep_origin     ori: high-copy-number ColE1/pMB1/pBR322/pUC origin of replication
  10144..10172   -  CDS            KanR (fragment): aminoglycoside phosphotransferase; aphA-3; confers resistance to kanamycin
  10365..11555   -  CDS            TcR: tetracycline efflux protein; tet; confers resistance to tetracycline
  11603..11631   -  promoter       tet promoter: E. coli promoter for tetracycline efflux protein gene
  11658..11718   -  rep_origin     oriV (fragment): incP origin of replication
  11924..12118   -  rep_origin     pVS1 oriV: origin of replication for the Pseudomonas plasmid pVS1 (Heeb et al., 2000)
  12184..450     -  CDS            pVS1 RepA (across the origin): replication protein from the Pseudomonas plasmid pVS1 (Heeb et al., 2000)
>Addgene plasmid #233311 | DEXsynth:eGFP-ccdb + mcherry | addgene full sequence | sequence record 462181 | Addgene NGS Result
TTCGGTTAGATGGGAAACCGCCATCAGTACCAGGTCGTAATCCCACACACTGGCCATGCCGGCCGGCCCT
GCGGAAACCTCTACGTGCCCGTCTGGAAGCTCGTAGCGGATCACCTCGCCAGCTCGTCGGTCACGCTTCG
ACAGACGGAAAACGGCCACGTCCATGATGCTGCGACTATCGCGGGTGCCCACGTCATAGAGCATCGGAAC
GAAAAAATCTGGTTGCTCGTCGCCCTTGGGCGGCTTCCTAATCGACGACGCACCGGCTGCCGGCGGTTGC
CGGGATTCTTTGCGGATTCGATCAGCGGCCGCTTGCCACGATTCACCGGGGCGTGCTTCTGCCTCGATGC
GTTGCCGCTGGGCGGCCTGCGCGGCCTTCAACTTCTCCACCAGGTCATCACCCAGCGCCGCGCCGATTTG
TACCGGGCCGGATGGTTTGCGACCGCTCACGCCGATTCCTCGGGCTTGGGGGTTCCAGTGCCATTGCAGG
GCCGGCAGACAACCCAGCCGCTTACGCCTGGCCAACCGCCCGTTCCTCCACACATGGGGCATTCCACGGC
GTCGGTGCCTGGTTGTTCTTGATTTTCCATGCCGCCTCCTTTAGCCGCTAAAATTCATCTACTCATTTAT
TCATTTGCTCATTTACTCTGGTAGCTGCGCGATGTATTCAGATAGCAGCTCGGTAATGGTCTTGCCTTGG
CGTACCGCGTACATCTTCAGCTTGGTGTGATCCTCCGCCGGCAACTGAAAGTTGACCCGCTTCATGGCTG
GCGTGTCTGCCAGGCTGGCCAACGTTGCAGCCTTGCTGCTGCGTGCGCTCGGACGGCCGGCACTTAGCGT
GTTTGTGCTTTTGCTCATTTTCTCTTTACCTCATTAACTCAAATGAGTTTTGATTTAATTTCAGCGGCCA
GCGCCTGGACCTCGCGGGCAGCGTCGCCCTCGGGTTCTGATTCAAGAACGGTTGTGCCGGCGGCGGCAGT
GCCTGGGTAGCTCACGCGCTGCGTGATACGGGACTCAAGAATGGGCAGCTCGTACCCGGCCAGCGCCTCG
GCAACCTCACCGCCGATGCGCGTGCCTTTGATCGCCCGCGACACGACAAAGGCCGCTTGTAGCCTTCCAT
CCGTGACCTCAATGCGCTGCTTAACCAGCTCCACCAGGTCGGCGGTGGCCCATATGTCGTAAGGGCTTGG
CTGCACCGGAATCAGCACGAAGTCGGCTGCCTTGATCGCGGACACAGCCAAGTCCGCCGCCTGGGGCGCT
CCGTCGATCACTACGAAGTCGCGCCGGCCGATGGCCTTCACGTCGCGGTCAATCGTCGGGCGGTCGATGC
CGACAACGGTTAGCGGTTGATCTTCCCGCACGGCCGCCCAATCGCGGGCACTGCCCTGGGGATCGGAATC
GACTAACAGAACATCGGCCCCGGCGAGTTGCAGGGCGCGGGCTAGATGGGTTGCGATGGTCGTCTTGCCT
GACCCGCCTTTCTGGTTAAGTACAGCGATAACCTTCATGCGTTCCCCTTGCGTATTTGTTTATTTACTCA
TCGCATCATATACGCAGCGACCGCATGACGCAAGCTGTTTTACTCAAATACACATCACCTTTTTAGACGG
CGGCGCTCGGTTTCTTCAGCGGCCAAGCTGGCCGGCCAGGCCGCCAGCTTGGCATCAGACAAACCGGCCA
GGATTTCATGCAGCCGCACGGCTGATGGGCTGCCTGTATCGAGTGGTGATTTTGTGCCGAGCTGCCGGTC
GGGGAGCTGTTGGCTGGCTGGTGGCAGGATATATTGTGGTGTAAACAAATTGACGCTTAGACAACTTAAT
AACACATTGCGGACGTTTTTAATGTACTGGGGTGGATGCAGTGGGCCCCACTCTGTGGAAGACAATGCCT
CCGGAGTAACAGATAAAGCGAAGCTTGAAGGTGCATGTGACTCCGTCAAGATTACGAAACCGCCAACTAC
CACGCAAATTGCAATTCTCAATTTCCTAGAAGGACTCTCCGAAAATGCATCCAATACCAAATATTACCCG
TGTCATAGGCACCAAGTGACACCATACATGAACACGCGTCACAATATGACTGGAGAAGGGTTCCACACCT
TATGCTATAAAACGCCCCACACCCCTCCTCCTTCCTTCGCAGTTCAATTCCAATATATTCCATTCTCTCT
GTGTATTTCCCTACCTCTCCCTTCAAGGTTAGTCGATTTCTTCTGTTTTTCTTCTTCGTTCTTTCCATGA
ATTGTGTATGTTCTTTGATCAATACGATGTTGATTTGATTGTGTTTTGTTTGGTTTCATCGATCTTCAAT
TTTCATAATCAGATTCAGCTTTTATTATCTTTACAACAACGTCCTTAATTTGATGATTCTTTAATCGTAG
ATTTGCTCTAATTAGAGCTTTTTCATGTCAGATCCCTTTACAACAAGCCTTAATTGTTGATTCATTAATC
GTAGATTAGGGCTTTTTTCATTGATTACTTCAGATCCGTTAAACGTAACCATAGATCAGGGCTTTTTCAT
GAATTACTTCAGATCCGTTAAACAACAGCCTTATTTTTTATACTTCTGTGGTTTTTCAAGAAATTGTTCA
GATCCGTTGACAAAAAGCCTTATTCGTTGATTCTATATCGTTTTTCGAGAGATATTGCTCAGATCTGTTA
GCAACTGCCTTGTTTGTTGATTCTATTGCCGTGGATTAGGGTTTTTTTTCACGAGATTGCTTCAGATCCG
TACTTAAGATTACGTAATGGATTTTGATTCTGATTTATCTGTGATTGTTGACTCGACAGCGGCCGCACCG
GCGCGCCATGGCAGATCCAATGAAGCTACTGTCTTCTATCGAACAAGCATGCGATATTTGCCGACTTAAA
AAGCTCAAGTGCTCCAAAGAAAAACCGAAGTGCGCCAAGTGTCTGAAGAACAACTGGGAGTGTCGCTACT
CTCCCAAAACCAAAAGATCTCCGCTGACTAGGGCACATCTGACAGAAGTGGAATCAAGGCTAGAAAGACT
GGAACAGCTATTTCTACTGATTTTTCCAAGGTCGAGCGCCCCCCCGACCGATGTCAGCCTGGGGGACGAG
CTCCACTTAGACGGCGAGGACGTGGCGATGGCGCATGCCGACGCGCTAGACGATTTCGATCTGGACATGT
TGGGGGACGGGGATTCCCCGGGTCCGGGATTTACCCCCCACGACTCCGCCCCCTACGGCGCTCTGGATAT
GGCCGACTTCGAGTTTGAGCAGATGTTTACCGATGCCCTTGGAATTGACGAGTACGGTGGGGATCCAATT
CAGCAAGCCACTGCAGGAGTCTCACAAGACACTTCGGAAAATCCTAACAAAACAATAGTTCCTGCTGCAT
TACCACAGCTCACCCCTACCTTGGTGTCACTGCTGGAGGTGATTGAACCCGAGGTGTTGTATGCAGGATA
TGATAGCTCTGTTCCAGATTCAGCATGGAGAATTATGACCACACTCAACATGTTAGGTGGGCGTCAAGTG
ATTGCAGCAGTGAAATGGGCAAAGGCGATACCAGGCTTCAGAAACTTACACCTGGATGACCAAATGACCC
TGCTACAGTACTCATGGATGTTTCTCATGGCATTTGCCCTGGGTTGGAGATCATACAGACAATCAAGTGG
AAACCTGCTCTGCTTTGCTCCTGATCTGATTATTAATGAGCAGAGAATGTCTCTACCCTGCATGTATGAC
CAATGTAAACACATGCTGTTTGTCTCCTCTGAATTACAAAGATTGCAGGTATCCTATGAAGAGTATCTCT
GTATGAAAACCTTACTGCTTCTCTCCTCAGTTCCTAAGGAAGGTCTGAAGAGCCAAGAGTTATTTGATGA
GATTCGAATGACTTATATCAAAGAGCTAGGAAAAGCCATCGTCAAAAGGGAAGGGAACTCCAGTCAGAAC
TGGCAACGGTTTTACCAACTGACAAAGCTTCTGGACTCCATGCATGAGGTGGTTGAGAATCTCCTTACCT
ACTGCTTCCAGACATTTTTGGATAAGACCATGAGTATTGAATTCCCAGAGATGTTAGCTGAAATCATCAC
TAATCAGATACCAAAATATTCAAATGGAAATATCAAAAAGCTTCTGTTTCATCAAAAATGACTCGACCTA
ACTGAGTAAGCTAGCTTGTTCGAGTATTATGGCATTGGGAAAACTGTTTTTCTTGTACCATTTGTTGTGC
TTGTAATTTACTGTGTTTTTTATTCGGTTTTCGCTATCGAACTGTGAAATGGAAATGGATGGAGAAGAGT
TAATGAATGATATGGTCCTTTTGTTCATTCTCAAATTAATATTATTTGTTTTTTCTCTTATTTGTTGTGT
GTTGAATTTGAAATTATAAGAGATATGCAAACATTTTGTTTTGAGTAAAAATGTGTCAAATCGTGGCCTC
TAATGACCGAAGTTAATATGAGGAGTAAAACACTAGATCCCCAAACAAGCTTGAAACTGAAGGCGGGAAA
CGACAATCTGATCATGAGCGGAGAATTAAGGGAGTCACGTTATGACCCCCGCCGATGACGCGGGACAAGC
CGTTTTACGTTTGGAACTGACATATGAAAATATTTTTTAATGCATTTTATGACTTGCCAATTGATTGACA
ACATGCATCAATCCGCGGTTATGACTCTCTTAAGAGAGTCATGAATTCGAGCGGGAATTGATCCCCCCTC
GACAGCTTGCATGCCGGTCGACTCTAGAGGATCCGGGTGACAGCCCTCCGACGGGTGACAGCCCTCCGAC
GGGTGACAGCCCTCCGAATTCTAGAGGATCCGGGTGACAGCCCTCCGACGGGTGACAGCCCTCCGACGGG
TGACAGCCCTCCGAATTCGAGCTCAGTACCCGGGGATCTGTCGACCTCGATCGAGATCTTCGCAAGACCC
TTCCTCTATATAAGGAAGTTCATTTCATTTGGAGAGGACACGCTGAAGCTAGTCGACTCTAGCCTCGAAT
CCTTAGGTACCATGGTGAGCAAGGGCGAGGAGCTGTTCACCGGGGTGGTGCCCATCCTGGTCGAGCTGGA
CGGCGACGTAAACGGCCACAAGTTCAGCGTGTCCGGCGAGGGCGAGGGCGATGCCACCTACGGCAAGCTG
ACCCTGAAGTTCATCTGCACCACCGGCAAGCTGCCCGTGCCCTGGCCCACCCTCGTGACCACCCTGACCT
ACGGCGTGCAGTGCTTCAGCCGCTACCCCGACCACATGAAGCAGCACGACTTCTTCAAGTCCGCCATGCC
CGAAGGCTACGTCCAGGAGCGCACCATCTTCTTCAAGGACGACGGCAACTACAAGACCCGCGCCGAGGTG
AAGTTCGAGGGCGACACCCTGGTGAACCGCATCGAGCTGAAGGGCATCGACTTCAAGGAGGACGGCAACA
TCCTGGGGCACAAGCTGGAGTACAACTACAACAGCCACAACGTCTATATCATGGCCGACAAGCAGAAGAA
CGGCATCAAGGTGAACTTCAAGATCCGCCACAACATCGAGGACGGCAGCGTGCAGCTCGCCGACCACTAC
CAGCAGAACACCCCCATCGGCGACGGCCCCGTGCTGCTGCCCGACAACCACTACCTGAGCACCCAGTCCG
CCCTGAGCAAAGACCCCAACGAGAAGCGCGATCACATGGTCCTGCTGGAGTTCGTGACCGCCGCCGGGAT
CACTCTCGGCATGGACGAGCTGTACAAGGATATCACAAGTTTGTACAAAAAAGCTGAACGAGAAACGTAA
AATGATATAAATATCAATATATTAAATTAGATTTTGCATAAAAAACAGACTACATAATACTGTAAAACAC
AACATATCCAGTCACTATGGCGGCCGCATTAGGCACCCCAGGCTTTACACTTTATGCTTCCGGCTCGTAT
AATGTGTGGATTTTGAGTTAGGATCCGTCGAGATTTTCAGGAGCTAAGGAAGCTAAAATGGAGAAAAAAA
TCACTGGATATACCACCGTTGATATATCCCAATGGCATCGTAAAGAACATTTTGAGGCATTTCAGTCAGT
TGCTCAATGTACCTATAACCAGACCGTTCAGCTGGATATTACGGCCTTTTTAAAGACCGTAAAGAAAAAT
AAGCACAAGTTTTATCCGGCCTTTATTCACATTCTTGCCCGCCTGATGAATGCTCATCCGGAATTCCGTA
TGGCAATGAAAGACGGTGAGCTGGTGATATGGGATAGTGTTCACCCTTGTTACACCGTTTTCCATGAGCA
AACTGAAACGTTTTCATCGCTCTGGAGTGAATACCACGACGATTTCCGGCAGTTTCTACACATATATTCG
CAAGATGTGGCGTGTTACGGTGAAAACCTGGCCTATTTCCCTAAAGGGTTTATTGAGAATATGTTTTTCG
TCTCAGCCAATCCCTGGGTGAGTTTCACCAGTTTTGATTTAAACGTGGCCAATATGGACAACTTCTTCGC
CCCCGTTTTCACCATGGGCAAATATTATACGCAAGGCGACAAGGTGCTGATGCCGCTGGCGATTCAGGTT
CATCATGCCGTTTGTGATGGCTTCCATGTCGGCAGAATGCTTAATGAATTACAACAGTACTGCGATGAGT
GGCAGGGCGGGGCGTAAACGCGTGGATCCGGCTTACTAAAAGCCAGATAACAGTATGCGTATTTGCGCGC
TGATTTTTGCGGTATAAGAATATATACTGATATGTATACCCGAAGTATGTCAAAAAGAGGTATGCTATGA
AGCAGCGTATTACAGTGACAGTTGACAGCGACAGCTATCAGTTGCTCAAGGCATATATGATGTCAATATC
TCCGGTCTGGTAAGCACAACCATGCAGAATGAAGCCCGTCGTCTGCGTGCCGAACGCTGGAAAGCGGAAA
ATCAGGAAGGGATGGCTGAGGTCGCCCGGTTTATTGAAATGAACGGCTCTTTTGCTGACGAGAACAGGGG
CTGGTGAAATGCAGTTTAAGGTTTACACCTATAAAAGAGAGAGCCGTTATCGTCTGTTTGTGGATGTACA
GAGTGATATTATTGACACGCCCGGGCGACGGATGGTGATCCCCCTGGCCAGTGCACGTCTGCTGTCAGAT
AAAGTCTCCCGTGAACTTTACCCGGTGGTGCATATCGGGGATGAAAGCTGGCGCATGATGACCACCGATA
TGGCCAGTGTGCCGGTCTCCGTTATCGGGGAAGAAGTGGCTGATCTCAGCCACCGCGAAAATGACATCAA
AAACGCCATTAACCTGATGTTCTGGGGAATATAAATGTCAGGCTCCCTTATACACAGCCAGTCTGCAGGT
CGACCATAGTGACTGGATATGTTGTGTTTTACAGTATTATGTAGTCTGTTTTTTATGCAAAATCTAATTT
AATATATTGATATTTATATCATTTTACGTTTCTCGTTCAGCTTTCTTGTACAAAGTGGTCCTAGGTTCGG
TTCGAGTATTATGGCATTGGGAAAACTGTTTTTCTTGTACCATTTGTTGTGCTTGTAATTTACTGTGTTT
TTTATTCGGTTTTCGCTATCGAACTGTGAAATGGAAATGGATGGAGAAGAGTTAATGAATGATATGGTCC
TTTTGTTCATTCTCAAATTAATATTATTTGTTTTTTCTCTTATTTGTTGTGTGTTGAATTTGAAATTATA
AGAGATATGCAAACATTTTGTTTTGAGTAAAAATGTGTCAAATCAAGGTTCCAGAAGGTAATTATCCAAG
ATGTAGCATCAAGAATCCAATGTTTACGGGAAAAACTATGGAAGTATTATGTGAGCTCAGCAAGAAGCAG
ATCAATATGCGGCACATATGCAACCTATGTTCAAAAATGAAGAATGTACAGATACAAGATCCTATACTGC
CAGAATACGAAGAAGAATACGTAGAAATTGAAAAAGAAGAACCAGGCGAAGAAAAGAATCTTGAAGACGT
AAGCACTGACGACAACAATGAAAAGAAGAAGATAAGGTCGGTGATTGTGAAAGAGACATAGAGGACACAT
GTAAGGTGGAAAATGTAAGGGCGGAAAGTAACCTTATCACAAAGGAATCTTATCCCCCACTACTTATCCT
TTTATATTTTTCCGTGTCATTTTTGCCCTTGAGTTTTCCTATATAAGGAACCAAGTTCGGCATTTGTGAA
AACAAGAAAAAATTTGGTGTAAGCTATTTTCTTTGAAGTACTGAGGATACAACTTCAGAGAAATTTGTAA
GTTTGTGATCCGCAAACAAAAATGGTGAGCAAGGGCGAGGAGGATAACATGGCCATCATCAAGGAGTTCA
TGCGCTTCAAGGTGCACATGGAGGGCTCCGTGAACGGCCACGAGTTCGAGATCGAGGGCGAGGGCGAGGG
CCGCCCCTACGAGGGCACCCAGACCGCCAAGCTGAAGGTGACCAAGGGTGGCCCCCTGCCCTTCGCCTGG
GACATCCTGTCCCCTCAGTTCATGTACGGCTCCAAGGCCTACGTGAAGCACCCCGCCGACATCCCCGACT
ACTTGAAGCTGTCCTTCCCCGAGGGCTTCAAGTGGGAGCGCGTGATGAACTTCGAGGACGGCGGCGTGGT
GACCGTGACCCAGGACTCCTCCCTGCAGGACGGCGAGTTCATCTACAAGGTGAAGCTGCGCGGCACCAAC
TTCCCCTCCGACGGCCCCGTAATGCAGAAGAAGACCATGGGCTGGGAGGCCTCCTCCGAGCGGATGTACC
CCGAGGACGGCGCCCTGAAGGGCGAGATCAAGCAGAGGCTGAAGCTGAAGGACGGCGGCCACTACGACGC
TGAGGTCAAGACCACCTACAAGGCCAAGAAGCCCGTGCAGCTGCCCGGCGCCTACAACGTCAACATCAAG
TTGGACATCACCTCCCACAACGAGGACTACACCATCGTGGAACAGTACGAACGCGCCGAGGGCCGCCACT
CCACCGGCGGCATGGACGAGCTGTACAAGTGAGATGTGCAGATCGTTCAAACATTTGGCAATAAAGTTTC
TTAAGATTGAATCCTGTTGCCGGTCTTGCGATGATTATCATATAATTTCTGTTGAATTACGTTAAGCATG
TAATAATTAACATGTAATGCATGACGTTATTTATGAGATGGGTTTTTATGATTAGAGTCCCGCAATTATA
CATTTAATACGCGATAGAAAACAAAATATAGCGCGCAAACTAGGATAAATTATCGCGCGCGGTGTCATCT
ATGTTACTAGATCCGATGATAAGCTGTCAAACATGAGGGACACGAAGTGGTTTAAACTATCAGTGTTTGA
CAGGATATATTGGCGGGTAAACCTAAGAGAAAAGAGCGTTTATTAGAATAATCGGATATTTAAAAGGGCG
TGAAAAGGTTTATCCGTTCGTCCATTTGTATGTGCCAACCACAGGAACCGTAAAAAGGCCGCGTTGCTGG
CGTTTTTCCATAGGCTCCGCCCCCCTGACGAGCATCACAAAAATCGACGCTCAAGTCAGAGGTGGCGAAA
CCCGACAGGACTATAAAGATACCAGGCGTTTCCCCCTGGAAGCTCCCTCGTGCGCTCTCCTGTTCCGACC
CTGCCGCTTACCGGATACCTGTCCGCCTTTCTCCCTTCGGGAAGCGTGGCGCTTTCTCATAGCTCACGCT
GTAGGTATCTCAGTTCGGTGTAGGTCGTTCGCTCCAAGCTGGGCTGTGTGCACGAACCCCCCGTTCAGCC
CGACCGCTGCGCCTTATCCGGTAACTATCGTCTTGAGTCCAACCCGGTAAGACACGACTTATCGCCACTG
GCAGCAGCCACTGGTAACAGGATTAGCAGAGCGAGGTATGTAGGCGGTGCTACAGAGTTCTTGAAGTGGT
GGCCTAACTACGGCTACACTAGAAGGACAGTATTTGGTATCTGCGCTCTGCTGAAGCCAGTTACCTTCGG
AAAAAGAGTTGGTAGCTCTTGATCCGGCAAACAAACCACCGCTGGTAGCGGTGGTTTTTTTGTTTGCAAG
CAGCAGATTACGCGCAGAAAAAAAGGATCTCAAGAAGATCCTTTGATCTTTTCTACGGGGTCTGACGCTC
AGTGGAACGAAAACTCACGTTAAGGGATTTTGGTCATGAGATTATCAAAAAGGATCTTCACCTAGATCCT
TTTAAATTAAAAATGAAGTTTTAAATCAATCTAAAGTATATATGAGTAAACTTGGTCTGACAGCTAAAAC
AATTCATCCAGTAAAATATAATCGAATATTATGCGCACCCGTGGCCAGGACCCAACGCTGCCCGAGATGC
GCCGCGTGCGGCTGCTGGAGATGGCGGACGCGATGGATATGTTCTGCCAAGGGTTGGTTTGCGCATTCAC
AGTTCTCCGCAAGAATTGATTGGCTCCAATTCTTGGAGTGGTGAATCCGTTAGCGAGGTGCCGCCGGCTT
CCATTCAGGTCGAGGTGGCCCGGCTCCATGCACCGCGACGCAACGCGGGGAGGCAGACAAGGTATAGGGC
GGCGCCTACAATCCATGCCAACCCGTTCCATGTGCTCGCCGAGGCGGCATAAATCGCCGTGACGATCAGC
GGTCCAATGATCGAAGTTAGGCTGGTAAGAGCCGCGAGCGATCCTTGAAGCTGTCCCTGATGGTCGTCAT
CTACCTGCCTGGACAGCATGGCCTGCAACGCGGGCATCCCGATGCCGCCGGAAGCGAGAAGAATCATAAT
GGGGAAGGCCATCCAGCCTCGCGTCGCGAACGCCAGCAAGACGTAGCCCAGCGCGTCGGCCGCCATGCCG
GCGATAATGGCCTGCTTCTCGCCGAAACGTTTGGTGGCGGGACCAGTGACGAAGGCTTGAGCGAGGGCGT
GCAAGATTCCGAATACCGCAAGCGACAGGCCGATCATCGTCGCGCTCCAGCGAAAGCGGTCCTCGCCGAA
AATGACCCAGAGCGCTGCCGGCACCTGTCCTACGAGTTGCATGATAAAGAAGACAGTCATAAGTGCGGCG
ACGATAGTCATGCCCCGCGCCCACCGGAAGGAGCTGACTGGGTTGAAGGCTCTCAAGGGCATCGGTCGAC
GCTCTCCCTTATGCGACTCCTGCATTAGGAAGCAGCCCAGTAGTAGGTTGAGGCCGTTGAGCACCGCCGC
CGCAAGGAATGGTGCATGCAAGGAGATGGCGCCCAACAGTCCCCCGGCCACGGGGCCTGCCACCATACCC
ACGCCGAAACAAGCGCTCATGAGCCCGAAGTGGCGAGCCCGATCTTCCCCATCGGTGATGTCGGCGATAT
AGGCGCCAGCAACCGCACCTGTGGCGCCGGTGATGCCGGCCACGATGCGTCCGGCGTAGAGGATCCACAG
GACGGGTGTGGTCGCCATGATCGCGTAGTCGATAGTGGCTCCAAGTAGCGAAGCGAGCAGGACTGGGCGG
CGGCCAAAGCGGTCGGACAGTGCTCCGAGAACGGGTGCGCATAGAAATTGCATCAACGCATATAGCGCTA
GCAGCACGCCATAGTGACTGGCGATGCTGTCGGAATGGACGATATCCCGCAAGAGGCCCGGCAGTACCGG
CATAACCAAGCCTATGCCTACAGCATCCAGGGTGACGGTGCCGAGGATGACGATGAGCGCATTGTTAGAT
TTCATACACGGTGCCTGACTGCGTTAGCAATTTAACTGTGATAAACTACCGCATTAAAGCTTATCGATGA
TAAGCTGTCAAACATGAGAATTCTTGAAAATATTGCGCTGCCATTTTTGGGGTGAGGCCGTTCGCGGCCG
AGGGGCGCAGCCCCTGGGGGGATGGGAGCTCGGTGCCTTGATGTGGGCGCCGGCGGTCGAGTGGCGACGG
CGCGGCTTGTCCGCGCCCTGGTAGATTGCCTGGCCGTAGGCCAGCCATTTTTGAGCGGCCAGCGGCCGCG
ATAGGCCGACGCGAAGCGGCGGGGCGTAGGGAGCGCAGCGACCGAAGGGTAGGCGCTTTTTGCAGCTCTT
CGGCTGTGCGCTGGCCAGACAGTTATGCACAGGCCAGGCGGGTTTTAAGAGTTTTAATAAGTTTTAAAGA
GTTTTAGGCGGAAAAATCGCCTTTTTTCTCTTTTATATCAGTCACTTACATGTGTGACCGGTTCCCAATG
TACGGCTTTGGGTTCCCAATGTACGGGTTCCGGTTCCCAATGTACGGCTTTGGGTTCCCAATGTACGTGC
TATCCACAGGAAAGAAGCTTTTTCGACCTTTTTCCCCTGCTAGGGCAATTTGCCCTAGCATCTGCTCCGT
ACATTAGGAACCGGCGGATGCTTCGCCCTCGATCAGGTTGCGGTAGCGCATGACTAGGATCGGGCCAGCC
TGCCCCGCCTCCTCCTTCAAATCGTACTCCGGCAGGTCATTTGACCCGATCAGCTTGCGCACGGTGAAAC
AGAACTTCTTGAACTCTCCGGCGCTGCCACTGCGTTCGTAGATCGTCTTGAACAACCATCTGGCTTCTGC
CTTGCCTGCGGCGCGGCGTGCCAGGCGGTAGAGAAAACGGCCGATGCCGGGATCGATCAAAAAGTAATCG
GGGTGAACCGTCAGCACGTCCGGGTTCTTGCCTTCTGTGATCTCGCGGTACATCCAATCAGCTAGCTCGA
TCTCGATGTACTCCGGCCGCCCGGTTTCGCTCTTTACGATCTTGTAGCGGCTAATCAAGGCTTCACCCTC
GGATACCGTCACCAGGCGGCCGTTCTTGGCCTTCTTCGTACGCTGCATGGCAACGTGCGTGGTGTTTAAC
CGAATGCAGGTTTCTACCAGGTCGTCTTTCTGCTTTCCGCCATCGGCTCGCCGGCAGAACTTGAGTACGT
CCGCAACGTGTGGACGGAACACGCGGCCGGGCTTGTCTCCCTTCCCTTCCCGGTATCGGTTCATGGA
